Addgene plasmid #47308: TAL3589
Depositing lab: Keith Joung. Depositing organization: Massachusetts General Hospital. Publication: Targeted gene disruption in somatic zebrafish cells using engineered TALENs. Sander JD, Cade L, Khayter C, Reyon D, Peterson RT, Joung JK, Yeh JR. Nat Biotechnol. 2011 Aug 5;29(8):697-8. doi: 10.1038/nbt.1934. PubMed 21822241.
Backbone
  Vector backbone: JDS71
  Backbone manufacturer: Addgene plasmid #32287
  Backbone size w/o insert (bp): 6447
  Vector type: Mammalian Expression ; T7
Growth in bacteria
  Bacterial resistance: Ampicillin, 100 μg/mL
  Growth temperature: 37°C
  Growth strain: XL1 Blue
  Copy number: High Copy
Gene/Insert
  Gene/Insert name: ZebrafishCommunity-ybx1-right (alt name: ybx1)
  Species: D. rerio (zebrafish)
  Insert size (bp): 1430
  Entrez Gene: ybx1 (a.k.a. yb1, zfY1, nsep1, MGC85599, MGC158477, MGC174067, MGC174962, zgc:85599, hm:zeh0308, wu:fb01g10, wu:fb08c05, wu:fb16e10, wu:fj26c)
  Promoter: CMV
  Tag / fusion protein: 3X Flag (N terminal on backbone); WT FOKI (C terminal on backbone)
  Cloning method: Restriction Enzyme; 5′ cloning site BsmBI (destroyed during cloning); 3′ cloning site BsmBI (destroyed during cloning)
  Sequencing primers: 5′ CMV-F; 3′ BGH-rev
Terms and licenses: Academic/Nonprofit Terms; Industry Terms: Not Available to Industry
Depositor comments: Target binding site: TCCGCGTCGGCGGCAGGC It is strongly recommended that users perform a diagnostic digest to verify this plasmid prior to use. For example, a double digest of the plasmid with BamHI and KpnI should result in two bands at 2.3kb and 5.8kb.
How to cite: TAL3589 was a gift from Keith Joung (Addgene plasmid # 47308 ; http://n2t.net/addgene:47308 ; RRID:Addgene_47308)
