[The description below was written by a language model from this plasmid's Addgene catalogue record.]
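Description:
TAL3589 is a TALEN expression plasmid built in the JDS71 backbone, a mammalian expression vector that also carries a T7 promoter, so the nuclease can be expressed either directly from the plasmid in cells or from RNA transcribed in vitro. It is a high-copy plasmid propagated in E. coli under ampicillin selection. The backbone is recorded as about 6.4 kb without insert; the record does not include a feature table, so the origin of replication and polyadenylation signal are not explicitly listed, although the use of a BGH reverse sequencing primer suggests a BGH terminator region downstream of the coding sequence.

The roughly 1.4 kb insert is an engineered TAL effector repeat array, designated ZebrafishCommunity-ybx1-right, designed to recognise a specific 18-nucleotide site in the zebrafish ybx1 gene. Note that the insert is a DNA-binding array directed at ybx1, not the ybx1 coding sequence itself. It was cloned between BsmBI sites, a type IIS strategy that destroys both sites and places the array in frame with backbone-encoded elements: an N-terminal 3X FLAG tag for detection and a C-terminal wild-type FokI nuclease domain. Expression is driven by the CMV promoter.

Because FokI cleaves only as a dimer, this "right" half-site monomer is meant to be used with a partner "left" TALEN that binds the opposite strand nearby, so that the two FokI domains meet over the spacer and create a double-strand break. Error-prone repair of that break produces indel mutations, allowing targeted disruption of ybx1 in zebrafish, consistent with the associated work on TALEN-mediated gene disruption in somatic zebrafish cells.
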