>Addgene plasmid #47308 | TAL3589 | depositor partial sequence | sequence record 67395 | Insert sequence
ATGGACTACAAAGACCATGACGGTGATTATAAAGATCATGACATCGATTACAAGGATGACGATGACAAGA
TGGCCCCCAAGAAGAAGAGGAAGGTGGGCATTCACCGCGGGGTACCTATGGTGGACTTGAGGACACTCGG
TTATTCGCAACAGCAACAGGAGAAAATCAAGCCTAAGGTCAGGAGCACCGTCGCGCAACACCACGAGGCG
CTTGTGGGGCATGGCTTCACTCATGCGCATATTGTCGCGCTTTCACAGCACCCTGCGGCGCTTGGGACGG
TGGCTGTCAAATACCAAGATATGATTGCGGCCCTGCCCGAAGCCACGCACGAGGCAATTGTAGGGGTCGG
TAAACAGTGGTCGGGAGCGCGAGCACTTGAGGCGCTGCTGACTGTGGCGGGTGAGCTTAGGGGGCCTCCG
CTCCAGCTCGACACCGGGCAGCTGCTGAAGATCGCGAAGAGAGGGGGAGTAACAGCGGTAGAGGCAGTGC
ACGCCTGGCGCAATGCGCTCACCGGGGCCCCCTTGAACCTGACCCCAGACCAGGTAGTCGCAATCGCGTC
ACATGACGGGGGAAAGCAAGCCCTGGAAACCGTGCAAAGGTTGTTGCCGGTCCTTTGTCAAGACCACGGC
CTTACACCGGAGCAAGTCGTGGCCATTGCATCCCACGACGGTGGCAAACAGGCTCTTGAGACGGTTCAGA
GACTTCTCCCAGTTCTCTGTCAAGCCCACGGGCTGACTCCCGATCAAGTTGTAGCGATTGCGAATAACAA
TGGAGGGAAACAAGCATTGGAGACTGTCCAACGGCTCCTTCCCGTGTTGTGTCAAGCCCACGGTTTGACG
CCTGCACAAGTGGTCGCCATCGCCAGCCATGATGGCGGTAAGCAGGCGCTGGAAACAGTACAGCGCCTGC
TGCCTGTACTGTGCCAGGATCATGGACTGACCCCAGACCAGGTAGTCGCAATCGCGAACAATAATGGGGG
AAAGCAAGCCCTGGAAACCGTGCAAAGGTTGTTGCCGGTCCTTTGTCAAGACCACGGCCTTACACCGGAG
CAAGTCGTGGCCATTGCAAGCAATGGGGGTGGCAAACAGGCTCTTGAGACGGTTCAGAGACTTCTCCCAG
TTCTCTGTCAAGCCCACGGGCTGACTCCCGATCAAGTTGTAGCGATTGCGTCGCATGACGGAGGGAAACA
AGCATTGGAGACTGTCCAACGGCTCCTTCCCGTGTTGTGTCAAGCCCACGGTTTGACGCCTGCACAAGTG
GTCGCCATCGCCAACAACAACGGCGGTAAGCAGGCGCTGGAAACAGTACAGCGCCTGCTGCCTGTACTGT
GCCAGGATCATGGACTGACCCCAGACCAGGTAGTCGCAATCGCGAACAATAATGGGGGAAAGCAAGCCCT
GGAAACCGTGCAAAGGTTGTTGCCGGTCCTTTGTCAAGACCACGGCCTTACACCGGAGCAAGTCGTGGCC
ATTGCATCCCACGACGGTGGCAAACAGGCTCTTGAGACGGTTCAGAGACTTCTCCCAGTTCTCTGTCAAG
CCCACGGGCTGACTCCCGATCAAGTTGTAGCGATTGCGAATAACAATGGAGGGAAACAAGCATTGGAGAC
TGTCCAACGGCTCCTTCCCGTGTTGTGTCAAGCCCACGGTTTGACGCCTGCACAAGTGGTCGCCATCGCC
AACAACAACGGCGGTAAGCAGGCGCTGGAAACAGTACAGCGCCTGCTGCCTGTACTGTGCCAGGATCATG
GACTGACCCCAGACCAGGTAGTCGCAATCGCGTCACATGACGGGGGAAAGCAAGCCCTGGAAACCGTGCA
AAGGTTGTTGCCGGTCCTTTGTCAAGACCACGGCCTTACACCGGAGCAAGTCGTGGCCATTGCAAGCAAC
ATCGGTGGCAAACAGGCTCTTGAGACGGTTCAGAGACTTCTCCCAGTTCTCTGTCAAGCCCACGGGCTGA
CTCCCGATCAAGTTGTAGCGATTGCGAATAACAATGGAGGGAAACAAGCATTGGAGACTGTCCAACGGCT
CCTTCCCGTGTTGTGTCAAGCCCACGGTTTGACGCCTGCACAAGTGGTCGCCATCGCCAACAACAACGGC
GGTAAGCAGGCGCTGGAAACAGTACAGCGCCTGCTGCCTGTACTGTGCCAGGATCATGGACTGACACCCG
AACAGGTGGTCGCCATTGCTTCCCACGACGGAGGACGGCCAGCCTTGGAG
