>Addgene plasmid #47308 | TAL3589 | addgene partial sequence | sequence record 69127 | JDS-TALEN-F 5'-TAGGGGTCGGTAAACAGTGG-3'
TGTGGCGGGTGAGCTTAGGGGGCCTCCGCTCCAGCTCGACACCGGGCAGCTGCTGAAGATCGCGAAGAGA
GGGGGAGTAACAGCGGTAGAGGCAGTGCACGCCTGGCGCAATGCGCTCACCGGGGCCCCCTTGAACCTGA
CCCCAGACCAGGTAGTCGCAATCGCGTCACATGACGGGGGAAAGCAAGCCCTGGAAACCGTGCAAAGGTT
GTTGCCGGTCCTTTGTCAAGACCACGGCCTTACACCGGAGCAAGTCGTGGCCATTGCATCCCACGACGGT
GGCAAACAGGCTCTTGAGACGGTTCAGAGACTTCTCCCAGTTCTCTGTCAAGCCCACGGGCTGACTCCCG
ATCAAGTTGTAGCGATTGCGAATAACAATGGAGGGAAACAAGCATTGGAGACTGTCCAACGGCTCCTTCC
CGTGTTGTGTCAAGCCCACGGTTTGACGCCTGCACAAGTGGTCGCCATCGCCAGCCATGATGGCGGTAAG
CAGGCGCTGGAAACAGTACAGCGCCTGCTGCCTGTACTGTGCCAGGATCATGGACTGACCCCAGACCAGG
TAGTCGCAATCGCGAACAATAATGGGGGAAAGCAAGCCCTGGAAACCGTGCAAAGGTTGTTGCCGGTCCT
TTGTCAAGACCACGGCCTTACACCGGAGCAAGTCGTGGCCATTGCAAGCAATGGGGGTGGCAAACAGGCT
CTTGAGACGGTTCAGAGACTTCTCCCAGTTCTCTGTCAAGCCCACGGGCTGACTCCCGATCAAGTTGTAG
CGATTGCGTC
